>Addgene plasmid #232379 | pGL3_RNF157_neg0SOX9scramble | addgene full sequence | sequence record 462844 | Addgene NGS Result
CTCGAGATCTGCGATCTGCATCTCAATTAGTCAGCAACCATAGTCCCGCCCCTAACTCCGCCCATCCCGC
CCCTAACTCCGCCCAGTTCCGCCCATTCTCCGCCCCATCGCTGACTAATTTTTTTTATTTATGCAGAGGC
CGAGGCCGCCTCGGCCTCTGAGCTATTCCAGAAGTAGTGAGGAGGCTTTTTTGGAGGCCTAGGCTTTTGC
AAAAAGCTTGGCATTCCGGTACTGTTGGTAAAGCCACCATGGAAGACGCCAAAAACATAAAGAAAGGCCC
GGCGCCATTCTATCCGCTGGAAGATGGAACCGCTGGAGAGCAACTGCATAAGGCTATGAAGAGATACGCC
CTGGTTCCTGGAACAATTGCTTTTACAGATGCACATATCGAGGTGGACATCACTTACGCTGAGTACTTCG
AAATGTCCGTTCGGTTGGCAGAAGCTATGAAACGATATGGGCTGAATACAAATCACAGAATCGTCGTATG
CAGTGAAAACTCTCTTCAATTCTTTATGCCGGTGTTGGGCGCGTTATTTATCGGAGTTGCAGTTGCGCCC
GCGAACGACATTTATAATGAACGTGAATTGCTCAACAGTATGGGCATTTCGCAGCCTACCGTGGTGTTCG
TTTCCAAAAAGGGGTTGCAAAAAATTTTGAACGTGCAAAAAAAGCTCCCAATCATCCAAAAAATTATTAT
CATGGATTCTAAAACGGATTACCAGGGATTTCAGTCGATGTACACGTTCGTCACATCTCATCTACCTCCC
GGTTTTAATGAATACGATTTTGTGCCAGAGTCCTTCGATAGGGACAAGACAATTGCACTGATCATGAACT
CCTCTGGATCTACTGGTCTGCCTAAAGGTGTCGCTCTGCCTCATAGAACTGCCTGCGTGAGATTCTCGCA
TGCCAGAGATCCTATTTTTGGCAATCAAATCATTCCGGATACTGCGATTTTAAGTGTTGTTCCATTCCAT
CACGGTTTTGGAATGTTTACTACACTCGGATATTTGATATGTGGATTTCGAGTCGTCTTAATGTATAGAT
TTGAAGAAGAGCTGTTTCTGAGGAGCCTTCAGGATTACAAGATTCAAAGTGCGCTGCTGGTGCCAACCCT
ATTCTCCTTCTTCGCCAAAAGCACTCTGATTGACAAATACGATTTATCTAATTTACACGAAATTGCTTCT
GGTGGCGCTCCCCTCTCTAAGGAAGTCGGGGAAGCGGTTGCCAAGAGGTTCCATCTGCCAGGTATCAGGC
AAGGATATGGGCTCACTGAGACTACATCAGCTATTCTGATTACACCCGAGGGGGATGATAAACCGGGCGC
GGTCGGTAAAGTTGTTCCATTTTTTGAAGCGAAGGTTGTGGATCTGGATACCGGGAAAACGCTGGGCGTT
AATCAAAGAGGCGAACTGTGTGTGAGAGGTCCTATGATTATGTCCGGTTATGTAAACAATCCGGAAGCGA
CCAACGCCTTGATTGACAAGGATGGATGGCTACATTCTGGAGACATAGCTTACTGGGACGAAGACGAACA
CTTCTTCATCGTTGACCGCCTGAAGTCTCTGATTAAGTACAAAGGCTATCAGGTGGCTCCCGCTGAATTG
GAATCCATCTTGCTCCAACACCCCAACATCTTCGACGCAGGTGTCGCAGGTCTTCCCGACGATGACGCCG
GTGAACTTCCCGCCGCCGTTGTTGTTTTGGAGCACGGAAAGACGATGACGGAAAAAGAGATCGTGGATTA
CGTCGCCAGTCAAGTAACAACCGCGAAAAAGTTGCGCGGAGGAGTTGTGTTTGTGGACGAAGTACCGAAA
GGTCTTACCGGAAAACTCGACGCAAGAAAAATCAGAGAGATCCTCATAAAGGCCAAGAAGGGCGGAAAGA
TCGCCGTGTAATTCTAGAGTCGGGGCGGCCGGCCGCTTCGAGCAGACATGATAAGATACATTGATGAGTT
TGGACAAACCACAACTAGAATGCAGTGAAAAAAATGCTTTATTTGTGAAATTTGTGATGCTATTGCTTTA
TTTGTAACCATTATAAGCTGCAATAAACAAGTTAACAACAACAATTGCATTCATTTTATGTTTCAGGTTC
AGGGGGAGGTGTGGGAGGTTTTTTAAAGCAAGTAAAACCTCTACAAATGTGGTAAAATCGATAAGGATCT
GGATCCGTCGACCGATGCCCTTGAGAGCCTTCAACCCAGTCAGCTCCTTCCGGTGGGCGCGGGGCATGAC
TATCGTCGCCGCACTTATGACTGTCTTCTTTATCATGCAACTCGTAGGACAGGTGCCGGCAGCGCTCTTC
CGCTTCCTCGCTCACTGACTCGCTGCGCTCGGTCGTTCGGCTGCGGCGAGCGGTATCAGCTCACTCAAAG
GCGGTAATACGGTTATCCACAGAATCAGGGGATAACGCAGGAAAGAACATGTGAGCAAAAGGCCAGCAAA
AGGCCAGGAACCGTAAAAAGGCCGCGTTGCTGGCGTTTTTCCATAGGCTCCGCCCCCCTGACGAGCATCA
CAAAAATCGACGCTCAAGTCAGAGGTGGCGAAACCCGACAGGACTATAAAGATACCAGGCGTTTCCCCCT
GGAAGCTCCCTCGTGCGCTCTCCTGTTCCGACCCTGCCGCTTACCGGATACCTGTCCGCCTTTCTCCCTT
CGGGAAGCGTGGCGCTTTCTCATAGCTCACGCTGTAGGTATCTCAGTTCGGTGTAGGTCGTTCGCTCCAA
GCTGGGCTGTGTGCACGAACCCCCCGTTCAGCCCGACCGCTGCGCCTTATCCGGTAACTATCGTCTTGAG
TCCAACCCGGTAAGACACGACTTATCGCCACTGGCAGCAGCCACTGGTAACAGGATTAGCAGAGCGAGGT
ATGTAGGCGGTGCTACAGAGTTCTTGAAGTGGTGGCCTAACTACGGCTACACTAGAAGAACAGTATTTGG
TATCTGCGCTCTGCTGAAGCCAGTTACCTTCGGAAAAAGAGTTGGTAGCTCTTGATCCGGCAAACAAACC
ACCGCTGGTAGCGGTGGTTTTTTTGTTTGCAAGCAGCAGATTACGCGCAGAAAAAAAGGATCTCAAGAAG
ATCCTTTGATCTTTTCTACGGGGTCTGACGCTCAGTGGAACGAAAACTCACGTTAAGGGATTTTGGTCAT
GAGATTATCAAAAAGGATCTTCACCTAGATCCTTTTAAATTAAAAATGAAGTTTTAAATCAATCTAAAGT
ATATATGAGTAAACTTGGTCTGACAGTTACCAATGCTTAATCAGTGAGGCACCTATCTCAGCGATCTGTC
TATTTCGTTCATCCATAGTTGCCTGACTCCCCGTCGTGTAGATAACTACGATACGGGAGGGCTTACCATC
TGGCCCCAGTGCTGCAATGATACCGCGAGACCCACGCTCACCGGCTCCAGATTTATCAGCAATAAACCAG
CCAGCCGGAAGGGCCGAGCGCAGAAGTGGTCCTGCAACTTTATCCGCCTCCATCCAGTCTATTAATTGTT
GCCGGGAAGCTAGAGTAAGTAGTTCGCCAGTTAATAGTTTGCGCAACGTTGTTGCCATTGCTACAGGCAT
CGTGGTGTCACGCTCGTCGTTTGGTATGGCTTCATTCAGCTCCGGTTCCCAACGATCAAGGCGAGTTACA
TGATCCCCCATGTTGTGCAAAAAAGCGGTTAGCTCCTTCGGTCCTCCGATCGTTGTCAGAAGTAAGTTGG
CCGCAGTGTTATCACTCATGGTTATGGCAGCACTGCATAATTCTCTTACTGTCATGCCATCCGTAAGATG
CTTTTCTGTGACTGGTGAGTACTCAACCAAGTCATTCTGAGAATAGTGTATGCGGCGACCGAGTTGCTCT
TGCCCGGCGTCAATACGGGATAATACCGCGCCACATAGCAGAACTTTAAAAGTGCTCATCATTGGAAAAC
GTTCTTCGGGGCGAAAACTCTCAAGGATCTTACCGCTGTTGAGATCCAGTTCGATGTAACCCACTCGTGC
ACCCAACTGATCTTCAGCATCTTTTACTTTCACCAGCGTTTCTGGGTGAGCAAAAACAGGAAGGCAAAAT
GCCGCAAAAAAGGGAATAAGGGCGACACGGAAATGTTGAATACTCATACTCTTCCTTTTTCAATATTATT
GAAGCATTTATCAGGGTTATTGTCTCATGAGCGGATACATATTTGAATGTATTTAGAAAAATAAACAAAT
AGGGGTTCCGCGCACATTTCCCCGAAAAGTGCCACCTG
[124 nt withheld, positions 4239-4362]
C
[91 nt withheld, positions 4364-4454]
A
[49 nt withheld, positions 4456-4504]
CCTTTGACGTTGGAGTCCACGTTCTTT
[37 nt withheld, positions 4532-4568]
ACCCTATCTCGGTCTATTCTTTTGATTTATAAGGGATTTTGCCGATTTCGGCCTATTGGTTAAAAAATGA
GCTGATTTAACAAAAATTTAACGCGAATTTTAACAAAATATTAACGCTTACAATTTGCCATTCGCCATTC
AGGCTGCGCAACTGTTGGGAAGGGCGATCGGTGCGGGCCTCTTCGCTATTACGCCAGCCCAAGCTACCAT
GATAAGTAAGTAATATTAAGGTACGGGAGGTACTTGGAGCGGCCGCAATAAAATATCTTTATTTTCATTA
CATCTGTGTGTTGGTTTTTTGTGTGAATCGATAGTACTAACATACGCTCTCCATCAAAACAAAACGAAAC
AAAACAAACTAGCAAAATAGGCTGTCCCCAGTGCAAGTGCAGGTGCCAGAACATTTCTCTATCGATAGGT
ACCGAGCTCTTACGCGTGCTAGCTCAAGCATCCGAGCAGCCCCTTTGCTGTCAGACCGAGTCCTAAGTAG
CCCCTAGGCCCTTCTGAGTGGATGTGGGAAACCCTCCCCAGAGGCAGCTCACCTCCTCTTCGGCCCACTC
GGAGGGATCCACGGTGTGGGAGGGCAGGCAGAACTGCTGACACACTCCTCGCTTGTACTGCACAGTCTCC
GACTGGAGGCTGTTGTCTTTGGGAATGTAGCTATTGATACAAGTGGGAGGCAAAGCAAAAGTCAGTATCC
GGCACAGATGGGTCTGACAACTTCCTCTGCTCATACTGATATTCGCTCTTCAACAGGGTCTAGCGAAGAG
AGCTGGTATTAGCAAATAATCCATTTCCTTTGCTCTTGCTTGGCAACGTTAAACTTTTCTATTCAACCCA
CACATCCAAAGAAAGGTAGCTTACTAGATTTTTAACAGCATGTTAAGGACCTGAAGGACTATACCACCAT
TTGTCACTATACCAAGATGGCACAATTTGAAGGGAAAAGGTAAAGGGTAGGGCTTTGTAGAAGAAAGTCT
AAATTCAGGAACCAGATCTCATCTGGCTGCAGAAAAAGAATGTTTTCCGCCCTTGCTGAGTGGATAAGAC
ATGGACTCTCCCTATCTGGGAAGGAAGTGGCTCGCCTGGTCTCCTGATCTTACCTGGTAATACCATTCTG
GAACTCTTCCGTGGCCTGGTAATAGATGGTGATGGCTACCCGAGCATCTGTGTCA
Features (pLannotate 1.2.2; 14 found; start..end, strand, type, name):
     17..213     +  promoter       SV40 promoter: SV40 early promoter
    249..1901    +  CDS            luciferase: firefly luciferase; luc+; enhanced luc+ version of the luciferase gene
   1942..2063    -  polyA_signal   SV40 poly(A) signal: SV40 polyadenylation signal
   2086..2154    -  CDS            large T antigen (fragment): large T antigen from SV40 (simian virus 40)
   2176..2308    +  CDS            TcR (fragment): tetracycline efflux protein; tet; confers resistance to tetracycline
   2488..3076    -  rep_origin     ori: high-copy-number ColE1/pMB1/pBR322/pUC origin of replication
   3247..4107    -  CDS            AmpR: β-lactamase; bla; confers resistance to ampicillin, carbenicillin, and related antibiotics
   4108..4212    -  promoter       AmpR promoter: bla
   4239..4667    +  rep_origin     f1 ori (sequence partly withheld): f1 bacteriophage origin of replication; arrow indicates direction of (+) strand synthesis
   4699..4766    -  CDS            lacZα (fragment): LacZα fragment of β-galactosidase; lacZ fragment
   4825..4873    +  polyA_signal   poly(A) signal: synthetic polyadenylation signal
   4887..4978    +  misc_feature   pause site: RNA polymerase II transcriptional pause signal from the human α2 globin gene
   5111..5236    -  CDS            RNF157 (fragment): RN157_HUMAN - Also known as KIAA1917. Experimental evidence at protein level: Swiss-Prot protein existence level 1. E3 ubiquitin ligase that ubiquitinates APBB1 for its degradation by the proteasome and thus prevents apoptosis and promotes survival of neurons (PubMed:25342469). Has a dual role in neurons as it is also required for dendrite growth and maintenance for which its ligase activity is not critical (PubMed:25342469). May act as a scaffold molecule to regulate this process (PubMed:25342469). Acts as a downstream effector of the interconnected PI3K and MAPK signaling pathways and thus p
   5677..5742    -  CDS            RNF157 (fragment): RN157_HUMAN - Also known as KIAA1917. Experimental evidence at protein level: Swiss-Prot protein existence level 1. E3 ubiquitin ligase that ubiquitinates APBB1 for its degradation by the proteasome and thus prevents apoptosis and promotes survival of neurons (PubMed:25342469). Has a dual role in neurons as it is also required for dendrite growth and maintenance for which its ligase activity is not critical (PubMed:25342469). May act as a scaffold molecule to regulate this process (PubMed:25342469). Acts as a downstream effector of the interconnected PI3K and MAPK signaling pathways and thus p
