[The description below was written by a language model from this plasmid's Addgene catalogue record and pLannotate feature annotations shown in this document.]
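Description:
pGL3_RNF157_neg0SOX9scramble is a firefly luciferase reporter plasmid built on the Promega pGL3 backbone and designed to test the activity of a human enhancer from the RNF157 locus in transfected mammalian cells. It is maintained in E. coli as a high-copy plasmid through a ColE1/pUC-type origin and selected with ampicillin via the β-lactamase gene and its native promoter. An f1 origin is also present, which allows single-stranded DNA production. Short annotated fragments of lacZα, the tetracycline resistance gene and SV40 large T antigen appear to be non-functional backbone remnants.

The reporter unit consists of the SV40 early promoter driving the enhanced luc+ luciferase coding sequence, terminated by an SV40 polyadenylation signal. Upstream of the cloning region sit a synthetic poly(A) signal and the α2-globin RNA polymerase II pause site, standard pGL3 elements that block spurious read-through transcription from the backbone and so lower background signal. The insert lies between the pause site and the SV40 promoter (the map is circular), where it can modulate promoter output. The two reverse-strand "RNF157" coding fragments in the feature table probably reflect short matches to RNF157 exon sequence within this genomic segment rather than an expressed protein, since the plasmid is described as carrying an enhancer, not the E3 ligase cDNA. The exact enhancer boundaries and cloning sites are not stated.

In this variant, both the SOX9 binding site and a so-called buffering site in the enhancer have been scrambled. It is therefore presumably compared with wild-type or other mutant versions in luciferase assays to assess how these motifs contribute to SOX9-dependent enhancer activity.
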