Addgene plasmid #232379: pGL3_RNF157_neg0SOX9scramble
Purpose: RNF157 enhancer, SOX9 site and buffering site scrambled
Depositing lab: Joanna Wysocka. Depositing organization: Stanford University.
Backbone
  Vector backbone: pGL3 Luciferase Reporter Vector
  Backbone manufacturer: Promega
  Vector type: Luciferase
Growth in bacteria
  Bacterial resistance: Ampicillin, 100 μg/mL
  Growth temperature: 37°C
  Growth strain: DH5alpha
  Copy number: High Copy
Gene/Insert
  Gene/Insert name: RNF157
  Species: H. sapiens (human)
  Mutation: RNF157 enhancer, SOX9 site and buffering site scrambled
  Entrez Gene: RNF157
  Cloning method: Restriction Enzyme; 5′ cloning site Unknown (unknown if destroyed)
Terms and licenses: Academic/Nonprofit Terms; Industry Terms: Not Available to Industry
How to cite: pGL3_RNF157_neg0SOX9scramble was a gift from Joanna Wysocka (Addgene plasmid # 232379 ; http://n2t.net/addgene:232379 ; RRID:Addgene_232379)
